>Addgene plasmid #57761 | miniSOG-Actin-7 | addgene partial sequence | sequence record 114607 | CMV-F 5'-CGCAAATGGGCGGTAGGCGTG-3'
GATCCGCTAGCGCTACCGGTCGCCACCATGGGAGAAAAGTTTCGTGATAACTGATCCACGGCTGCCAGAC
AATCCCATCATCTTCGCATCCGATGGCTTCCTGGAGCTGACCGAGTATTCCAGAGAGGAGATCCTGGGCC
GCAATGGCCGCTTTCTGCAGGGACCAGAGACAGACCAGGCCACAGTGCAGAAGATTCGCGATGCCATTAG
AGATCAGCGCGAGATTACCGTGCAGCTGATAAACTACACAAAAAGCGGGAAGAAATTCTGGAACCTCCTG
CACCTCCAGCCCATGAGGGACCAGAAGGGTGAGCTCCAGTATTTCATCGGAGTGCAGCTGGATGGATCCG
GACTCAGATCTCGAGCTATGGATGATGATATCGCCGCGCTCGTCGTCGACAACGGCTCCGGCATGTGCAA
GGCCGGCTTCGCGGGCGACGATGCCCCCCGGGCCGTCTTCCCCTCCATCGTGGGGCGCCCCAGGCACCAG
GGCGTGATGGTGGGCATGGGTCAGAAGGATTCCTATGTGGGCGACGAGGCCCAGAGCAAGAGAGGCATCC
TCACCCTGAAGTACCCCATCGAGCACGGCATCGTCACCAACTGGGACGACATGGAGAAAATCTGGCACCA
CACCTTCTACAATGAGCTGCGTGTGGCTCCCGAGGAGCACCCCGTGCTGCTGACCGAGGCCCCCCTGAAC
CCCAAGGCCAAC
