>Addgene plasmid #57761 | miniSOG-Actin-7 | addgene partial sequence | sequence record 114608 | SV40pA-R 5'-GAAATTTGTGATGCTATTGC-3'
AACAACAATTGCATTCATTTTATGTTTCAGGTTCAGGGGGAGGTGTGGGAGGTTTTTTAAAGCAAGTAAA
ACCTCTACAAATGTGGTATGGCTGATTATGATCAGTTATCTAGATCCGGTGGATCCCTAGAAGCATTTGC
GGTGGACGATGGAGGGGCCGGACTCGTCATACTCCTGCTTGCTGATCCACATCTGCTGGAAGGTGGACAG
CGAGGCCAGGATGGAGCCGCCGATCCACACGGAGTACTTGCGCTCAGGAGGAGCAATGATCTTGATCTTC
ATTGTGCTGGGTGCCAGGGCAGTGATCTCCTTCTGCATCCTGTCGGCAATGCCAGGGTACATGGTGGTGC
CGCCAGACAGCACTGTGTTGGCGTACAGGTCTTTGCGGATGTCCACGTCACACTTCATGATGGAGTTGAA
GGTAGTTTCGTGGATGCCACAGGACTCCATGCCCAGGAAGGAAGGCTGGAAGAGTGCCTCAGGGCAGCGG
AACCGCTCATTGCCAATGGTGATGACCTGGCCGTCAGGCAGCTCGTAGCTCTTCTCCAGGGAGGAGCTGG
AAGCAGCCGTGGCCATCTCTTGCTCGAAGTCCAGGGCGACGTAGCACAGCTTCTCCTTAATGTCACGCAC
GATTTCCCGCTCGGCCGTGGTGGTGAAGCTGTAGCCGCGCTCGGTGAGGATCTTCATGAGGTAGTCAGTC
AGGTCCCGGCCAGCCAGGTCCAGACGCAGGATGGCATGGGGGAGGGCATACCCCTCGTAGATGGGCACAG
TGTGGGTGACCCCGTCACCGGAGTCCATCACGATGCCAGTGGTACGGCCAGAGGCGTACA
