[The description below was written by a language model from this plasmid's Addgene catalogue record.]
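Description:
miniSOG-Actin-7 is a mammalian expression plasmid that produces human beta-actin (ACTB, corresponding to the reference transcript listed as the insert's alternative name) fused to the miniSOG tag. The backbone is recorded simply as a miniSOG vector of about 4.75 kb without the insert. It is maintained as a high-copy plasmid in E. coli under kanamycin selection. A neomycin resistance marker allows G418 selection of transfected mammalian cells. The fusion is driven by the CMV promoter, a strong constitutive promoter in most mammalian cell lines, and the listed 3′ sequencing primer implies an SV40 polyadenylation signal downstream. The name suggests that miniSOG sits at the amino terminus of actin, and the "7" may denote a linker length, but the record states neither the tag orientation nor the linker. No feature table is provided, so the origin of replication and other backbone elements cannot be confirmed.

miniSOG (mini singlet oxygen generator) is a small flavin-binding fluorescent protein. It emits green fluorescence and generates singlet oxygen when illuminated. The singlet oxygen can locally polymerise diaminobenzidine into an osmiophilic deposit that is visible by electron microscopy. The record lists excitation peaks at 448 and 473 nm and emission peaks at 500 and 528 nm. Fusing the tag to beta-actin targets it to the actin cytoskeleton, which is the stated localization. The construct therefore serves as a marker for imaging actin filaments by fluorescence microscopy and, in line with the associated publication, for correlated light and electron microscopy of the same structures in cells.
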