Addgene plasmid #57761: miniSOG-Actin-7
Purpose: Localization: Actin, Excitation: 448 / 473, Emission: 500 / 528
Depositing lab: Michael Davidson. Depositing organization: Florida State University, Tallahassee. Publication: A genetically encoded tag for correlated light and electron microscopy of intact cells, tissues, and organisms. Shu X, Lev-Ram V, Deerinck TJ, Qi Y, Ramko EB, Davidson MW, Jin Y, Ellisman MH, Tsien RY. PLoS Biol. 2011 Apr;9(4):e1001041. doi: 10.1371/journal.pbio.1001041. Epub 2011 Apr 5. PubMed 21483721.
Backbone
  Vector backbone: miniSOG
  Backbone size w/o insert (bp): 4750
  Vector type: Mammalian Expression
  Selectable markers: Neomycin (select with G418)
Growth in bacteria
  Bacterial resistance: Kanamycin, 50 μg/mL
  Growth temperature: 37°C
  Growth strain: DH5alpha
  Copy number: High Copy
Gene/Insert
  Gene/Insert name: Actin (alt name: NM_001101.3)
  Species: H. sapiens (human)
  Entrez Gene: ACTB (a.k.a. BKRNS, BNS, BRWS1, CSMH, DDS1, PS1TP5BP1, THC8)
  Promoter: CMV
  Tag / fusion protein: miniSOG
  Cloning method: Unknown
  Sequencing primers: 5′ CMV-F; 3′ SV40pA-R
Terms and licenses: Academic/Nonprofit Terms; Industry Terms
Depositor comments: . Excitation = 448 / 473; Emission = 500 / 528
How to cite: miniSOG-Actin-7 was a gift from Michael Davidson (Addgene plasmid # 57761 ; http://n2t.net/addgene:57761 ; RRID:Addgene_57761)
